Addgene plasmid #22856: p5190 pGL3-18F-LCR-luciferase
Depositing lab: Peter Howley. Depositing organization: Harvard Medical School. Publication: Brd4-independent transcriptional repression function of the papillomavirus e2 proteins. Schweiger MR, Ottinger M, You J, Howley PM. J Virol. 2007 Sep . 81(18):9612-22. 10.1128/JVI.00447-07 PubMed 17626100.
Backbone
  Vector backbone: pGL3
  Backbone size w/o insert (bp): 6000
  Vector type: Mammalian Expression, Luciferase
Growth in bacteria
  Bacterial resistance: Ampicillin, 100 μg/mL
  Growth temperature: 37°C
  Growth strain: DH5alpha
  Copy number: Unknown
Gene/Insert
  Gene/Insert name: HPV18F-LCR-luciferase
  Species: Human Papillomavirus
  Insert size (bp): 1000
  Cloning method: Restriction Enzyme; 5′ cloning site SacI (unknown if destroyed); 3′ cloning site BglII (unknown if destroyed)
  Sequencing primers: 5′ unknown
Terms and licenses: Academic/Nonprofit Terms; Industry Terms: Not Available to Industry
How to cite: p5190 pGL3-18F-LCR-luciferase was a gift from Peter Howley (Addgene plasmid # 22856 ; http://n2t.net/addgene:22856 ; RRID:Addgene_22856)
