[The description below was written by a language model from this plasmid's Addgene catalogue record.]
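Description:
p5190 pGL3-18F-LCR-luciferase is a mammalian luciferase reporter plasmid built on the pGL3 backbone (recorded as about 6 kb without insert). It is propagated in E. coli under ampicillin selection; the copy number is listed as unknown, and because no feature table accompanies the record, the replication origin and other backbone elements are not itemised. The pGL3 family of vectors carries a firefly luciferase coding sequence downstream of a multiple cloning site, so that a regulatory fragment placed there controls reporter output. The record does not say which pGL3 variant was used.

The insert, roughly 1 kb and cloned by restriction enzymes between SacI and BglII sites, is the long control region (LCR) of human papillomavirus type 18. In papillomaviruses, the LCR is the noncoding regulatory segment that contains the early promoter driving E6/E7 oncogene expression, an enhancer, the viral replication origin and binding sites for the viral E2 protein. Here it serves as the promoter and regulatory region for luciferase, so light output reports LCR-driven transcription in transfected mammalian cells. The meaning of the "F" in "18F" is not explained in the record, nor are the exact boundaries of the LCR fragment.

The associated publication concerns Brd4-independent transcriptional repression by papillomavirus E2 proteins. This suggests the plasmid is used in transient transfection assays to measure how E2, or cellular factors that act with it, modulate HPV18 early promoter activity.
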