>Addgene plasmid #22856 | p5190 pGL3-18F-LCR-luciferase | addgene partial sequence | sequence record 28746 | 22856 with LucNRev
GGCGCCGGGCCTTTCTTTATGTTTTTGGCGTCTTCCATGGTGGCTTTACCAACAGTACCGGAATGCCAAG
CTTACTTAGATCGCAGATCTTTGTGGTGTGTTTCTCACATCTTTTATATACACCGTTTTCGGTCCCGACC
GTTTTCGGTTACTCCCTTTTTTATATACTACAATTGTTAAAAGTATTAATGAAAAGTATAGTATGTGCTG
CCCAACCTATTTCGGTTGCATAAACTATGTATGCACAGCTTAGTCATATTATAGTTCATGTTAAGGGTAG
ACAGAATGTTGGACATGAAAGTAGTTGTACAAGCCAAGTATGCNANTTAGCTTNANGTNAAAAACAAACT
AAAATATGT
